>Addgene plasmid #111530 | hKv2.1-DN-HA | addgene full sequence | sequence record 211674 | Addgene NGS Result
GGCATTGATTATTGACTAGTTATTAATAGTAATCAATTACGGGGTCATTAGTTCATAGCCCATATATGGA
GTTCCGCGTTACATAACTTACGGTAAATGGCCCGCCTGGCTGACCGCCCAACGACCCCCGCCCATTGACG
TCAATAATGACGTATGTTCCCATAGTAACGCCAATAGGGACTTTCCATTGACGTCAATGGGTGGAGTATT
TACGGTAAACTGCCCACTTGGCAGTACATCAAGTGTATCATATGCCAAGTCCGCCCCCTATTGACGTCAA
TGACGGTAAATGGCCCGCCTGGCATTATGCCCAGTACATGACCTTACGGGACTTTCCTACTTGGCAGTAC
ATCTACGTATTAGTCATCGCTATTACCATGGTGATGCGGTTTTGGCAGTACACCAATGGGCGTGGATAGC
GGTTTGACTCACGGGGATTTCCAAGTCTCCACCCCATTGACGTCAATGGGAGTTTGTTTTGGCACCAAAA
TCAACGGGACTTTCCAAAATGTCGTAACAACTGCGATCGCCCGCCCCGTTGACGCAAATGGGCGGTAGGC
GTGTACGGTGGGAGGTCTATATAAGCAGAGCTCGTTTAGTGAACCGTCAGATCACTAGAAGCTTTATTGC
GGTAGTTTATCACAGTTAAATTGCTAACGCAGTCAGTGCTTCTGACACAACAGTCTCGAACTTAAGCTGC
AGTGACTCTCTTAAGGTAGCCTTGCAGAAGTTGGTCGTGAGGCACTGGGCAGGTAAGTATCAAGGTTACA
AGACAGGTTTAAGGAGACCAATAGAAACTGGGCTTGTCGAGACAGAGAAGACTCTTGCGTTTCTGATAGG
CACCTATTGGTCTTACTGACATCCACTTTGCCTTTCTCTCCACAGGTGTCCACTCCCAGTTCAATTACAG
CTCTTAAGGCTAGAGTACTTAATACGACTCACTATAGGCTAGCCTCGAGAGCTGAATTCCACCATGCCGG
CGGGCATGACGAAGCATGGCTCCCGCTCCACCAGCTCGCTGCCGCCCGAGCCCATGGAGATCGTGCGCAG
CAAGGCGTGCTCTCGGCGGGTCCGCCTCAACGTCGGGGGGCTGGCGCACGAGGTACTCTGGCGTACCCTG
GACCGCCTGCCCCGCACGCGGCTGGGCAAGCTCCGCGACTGCAACACGCACGACTCGCTGCTCGAGGTGT
GCGATGACTACAGCCTCGACGACAACGAGTACTTCTTTGACCGCCACCCGGGCGCCTTCACCTCCATCCT
CAACTTCTACCGCACTGGGCGACTGCACATGATGGAGGAGATGTGCGCGCTCAGCTTCAGCCAAGAGCTC
GACTACTGGGGCATCGACGAGATCTACCCGGAGTCCTGCTGCCAGGCCCGCTACCACCAGAAGAAAGAGC
AGATGAACGAGGAGCTCAAGCGTGAGGCCGAGACCCTACGGGAGCGGGAAGGCGAGGAGTTCGATAACAC
GTGCTGCGCAGAGAAGAGGAAAAAACTCTGGGACCTACTGGAGAAGCCCAATTCCTCTGTGGCTGCCAAG
ATCCTTGCCATAATTTCCATCATGTTCATCGTCCTCTCCACCATTGCCCTGTCCCTCAACACGCTGCCTG
AGCTACAGAGCCTCGATGAGTTCGGCCAGTCCACAGACAACCCCCAGCTGGCCCACGTGGAGGCCGTGTG
CATCGCATGGTTCACCATGGAGTACCTGCTGAGGTTCCTCTCCTCGCCCAAGAAGTGGAAGTTCTTCAAG
GGCCCACTCAATGCCATTGACTTGTTGGCCATTCTGCCATACTATGTCACCATTTTCCTCACCGAATCCA
ACAAGAGCGTGCTGCAATTCCAGAATGTCCGCCGCGTGGTCCAGATCTTCCGCATCATGCGCATTCTCCG
CATCCTTAAGCTTGCACGCCACTCCACTGGCCTCCAGTCTCTGGGCTTCACTTTGCGGAGGAGCTACAAT
GAGTTGGGCTTGCTCATCCTCTTCCTTGCCATGGGCATTATGATCTTCTCCAGCCTTGTCTTCTTTGCTG
AGAAGGATGAGGACGACACCAAGTTCAAAAGCATCCCAGCCTCTTTCTGCTGGGCCACCATCACCATGAC
TACTGTTGGGTATGGAGACATCACTCCCAAGACTCTCCTGGGGAAAATTGTTGGGGGACTCTGCTGCATT
GCAGGAGTCCTGGTGATTGCTCTTCCCATCCCCATCATCGTCAATAACTTCTCTGAGTTCTATAAGGAGC
AGAAGAGACAGGAGAAAGCAATCAAACGGCGAGAGGCTCTGGAGAGAGCCAAGAGGAATGGCAGCATCGT
ATCCATGAACATGAAGGATGCTTTTGCCCGGAGCATTGAGATGATGGACATTGTGGTTGAGAAAAATGGG
GAGAATATGGGTAAGAAAGACAAAGTACAAGATAACCACTTGTCTCCTAACAAATGGAAATGGACAAAGA
GGACACTGTCTGAAACCAGCTCAAGTAAGTCCTTTGAAACCAAGGAACAGGGATCCCCTGAAAAAGCCAG
ATCGTCTTCTAGTCCTCAGCACCTGAACGTTCAGCAGTTGGAAGACATGTACAATAAGATGGCCAAGACC
CAATCCCAACCCATCCTCAATACCAAGGAGTCAGCAGCACAGAGCAAACCAAAGGAAGAACTTGAAATGG
AGAGTATCCCCAGCCCCGTAGCCCCTCTGCCCACTCGCACAGAAGGGGTCATTGACATGCGAAGTATGTC
AAGCATTGATAGTTTCATTAGCTGTGCCACAGACTTCCCTGAGGCCACCAGATTCTCCCACAGCCCTTTG
ACATCACTCCCCAGCAAGACTGGGGGCAGCACAGCCCCAGAAGTGGGCTGGCGGGGAGCTCTGGGTGCCA
GTGGTGGTAGGTTTGTGGAGGCCAACCCCAGCCCTGATGCCAGCCAGCACTCTAGTTTCTTCATCGAGAG
CCCCAAGAGTTCCATGAAAACTAACAACCCTTTGAAGCTCCGAGCACTTAAAGTCAACTTCATGGAGGGT
GACCCCAGTCCACTCCTCCCCGTTCTAGGGATGTACCATGACCCTCTCAGGAACCGGGGGAGTGCTGCGG
CTGCTGTCGCTGGACTGGAGTGTGCCACGCTTTTGGACAAGGCTGTGCTGAGCCCAGAGTCCTCCATCTA
CACCACAGCAAGTGCTAAGACACCCCCCCGGTCTCCTGAGAAACACACAGCAATAGCGTTCAACTTTGAG
GCGGGTGTCCACCAGTACATTGACGCAGACACAGATGATGAGGGACAGCTGCTCTACAGTGTGGACTCCA
GCCCCCCCAAAAGCCTCCCTGGGAGCACCAGTCCGAAGTTCAGCACGGGGACAAGATCGGAGAAAAACCA
CTTTGAAAGCTCCCCTTTACCCACCTCCCCTAAGTTCTTAAGGCAGAACTGTATTTACTCCACAGAAGCA
TTGACTGGAAAAGGCCCCAGTGGTCAGGAAAAGTGCAAACTTGAGAACCACATCTCCCCTGACGTCCGTG
TGTTGCCAGGGGGAGGAGCCCATGGAAGCACACGAGATCAGAGCATCGAATTCTACCCATACGATGTTCC
AGATTACGCTTAGGCGGCCGCTTCCCTTTAGTGAGGGTTAATGCTTCGAGCAGACATGATAAGATACATT
GATGAGTTTGGACAAACCACAACTAGAATGCAGTGAAAAAAATGCTTTATTTGTGAAATTTGTGATGCTA
TTGCTTTATTTGTAACCATTATAAGCTGCAATAAACAAGTTAACAACAACAATTGCATTCATTTTATGTT
TCAGGTTCAGGGGGAGATGTGGGAGGTTTTTTAAAGCAAGTAAAACCTCTACAAATGTGGTAAAATCCGA
TAAGGATCGATCCGGGCTGGCGTAATAGCGAAGAGGCCCGCACCGATCGCCCTTCCCAACAGTTGCGCAG
CCTGAATGGCGAATGG
[124 nt withheld, positions 3937-4060]
C
[91 nt withheld, positions 4062-4152]
A
[49 nt withheld, positions 4154-4202]
CCTTTGACGTTGGAGTCCACGTTCTTT
[37 nt withheld, positions 4230-4266]
ACCCTATCTCGGTCTATTCTTTTGATTTATAAGGGATTTTGCCGATTTCGGCCTATTGGTTAAAAAATGA
GCTGATTTAACAAAAATTTAACGCGAATTTTAACAAAATATTAACGCTTACAATTTCCTGATGCGGTATT
TTCTCCTTACGCATCTGTGCGGTATTTCACACCGCATACGCGGATCTGCGCAGCACCATGGCCTGAAATA
ACCTCTGAAAGAGGAACTTGGTTAGGTACCTTCTGAGGCGGAAAGAACCAGCTGTGGAATGTGTGTCAGT
TAGGGTGTGGAAAGTCCCCAGGCTCCCCAGCAGGCAGAAGTATGCAAAGCATGCATCTCAATTAGTCAGC
AACCAGGTGTGGAAAGTCCCCAGGCTCCCCAGCAGGCAGAAGTATGCAAAGCATGCATCTCAATTAGTCA
GCAACCATAGTCCCGCCCCTAACTCCGCCCATCCCGCCCCTAACTCCGCCCAGTTCCGCCCATTCTCCGC
CCCATGGCTGACTAATTTTTTTTATTTATGCAGAGGCCGAGGCCGCCTCGGCCTCTGAGCTATTCCAGAA
GTAGTGAGGAGGCTTTTTTGGAGGCCTAGGCTTTTGCAAAAAGCTTGATTCTTCTGACACAACAGTCTCG
AACTTAAGGCTAGAGCCACCATGATTGAACAAGATGGATTGCACGCAGGTTCTCCGGCCGCTTGGGTGGA
GAGGCTATTCGGCTATGACTGGGCACAACAGACAATCGGCTGCTCTGATGCCGCCGTGTTCCGGCTGTCA
GCGCAGGGGCGCCCGGTTCTTTTTGTCAAGACCGACCTGTCCGGTGCCCTGAATGAACTGCAGGACGAGG
CAGCGCGGCTATCGTGGCTGGCCACGACGGGCGTTCCTTGCGCAGCTGTGCTCGACGTTGTCACTGAAGC
GGGAAGGGACTGGCTGCTATTGGGCGAAGTGCCGGGGCAGGATCTCCTGTCATCTCACCTTGCTCCTGCC
GAGAAAGTATCCATCATGGCTGATGCAATGCGGCGGCTGCATACGCTTGATCCGGCTACCTGCCCATTCG
ACCACCAAGCGAAACATCGCATCGAGCGAGCACGTACTCGGATGGAAGCCGGTCTTGTCGATCAGGATGA
TCTGGACGAAGAGCATCAGGGGCTCGCGCCAGCCGAACTGTTCGCCAGGCTCAAGGCGCGCATGCCCGAC
GGCGAGGATCTCGTCGTGACCCATGGCGATGCCTGCTTGCCGAATATCATGGTGGAAAATGGCCGCTTTT
CTGGATTCATCGACTGTGGCCGGCTGGGTGTGGCGGACCGCTATCAGGACATAGCGTTGGCTACCCGTGA
TATTGCTGAAGAGCTTGGCGGCGAATGGGCTGACCGCTTCCTCGTGCTTTACGGTATCGCCGCTCCCGAT
TCGCAGCGCATCGCCTTCTATCGCCTTCTTGACGAGTTCTTCTGAGCGGGACTCTGGGGTTCGAAATGAC
CGACCAAGCGACGCCCAACCTGCCATCACGATGGCCGCAATAAAATATCTTTATTTTCATTACATCTGTG
TGTTGGTTTTTTGTGTGAATCGATAGCGATAAGGATCCGCGTATGGTGCACTCTCAGTACAATCTGCTCT
GATGCCGCATAGTTAAGCCAGCCCCGACACCCGCCAACACCCGCTGACGCGCCCTGACGGGCTTGTCTGC
TCCCGGCATCCGCTTACAGACAAGCTGTGACCGTCTCCGGGAGCTGCATGTGTCAGAGGTTTTCACCGTC
ATCACCGAAACGCGCGAGACGAAAGGGCCTCGTGATACGCCTATTTTTATAGGTTAATGTCATGATAATA
ATGGTTTCTTAGACGTCAGGTGGCACTTTTCGGGGAAATGTGCGCGGAACCCCTATTTGTTTATTTTTCT
AAATACATTCAAATATGTATCCGCTCATGAGACAATAACCCTGATAAATGCTTCAATAATATTGAAAAAG
GAAGAGTATGAGTATTCAACATTTCCGTGTCGCCCTTATTCCCTTTTTTGCGGCATTTTGCCTTCCTGTT
TTTGCTCACCCAGAAACGCTGGTGAAAGTAAAAGATGCTGAAGATCAGTTGGGTGCACGAGTGGGTTACA
TCGAACTGGATCTCAACAGCGGTAAGATCCTTGAGAGTTTTCGCCCCGAAGAACGTTTTCCAATGATGAG
CACTTTTAAAGTTCTGCTATGTGGCGCGGTATTATCCCGTATTGACGCCGGGCAAGAGCAACTCGGTCGC
CGCATACACTATTCTCAGAATGACTTGGTTGAGTACTCACCAGTCACAGAAAAGCATCTTACGGATGGCA
TGACAGTAAGAGAATTATGCAGTGCTGCCATAACCATGAGTGATAACACTGCGGCCAACTTACTTCTGAC
AACGATCGGAGGACCGAAGGAGCTAACCGCTTTTTTGCACAACATGGGGGATCATGTAACTCGCCTTGAT
CGTTGGGAACCGGAGCTGAATGAAGCCATACCAAACGACGAGCGTGACACCACGATGCCTGTAGCAATGG
CAACAACGTTGCGCAAACTATTAACTGGCGAACTACTTACTCTAGCTTCCCGGCAACAATTAATAGACTG
GATGGAGGCGGATAAAGTTGCAGGACCACTTCTGCGCTCGGCCCTTCCGGCTGGCTGGTTTATTGCTGAT
AAATCTGGAGCCGGTGAGCGTGGGTCTCGCGGTATCATTGCAGCACTGGGGCCAGATGGTAAGCCCTCCC
GTATCGTAGTTATCTACACGACGGGGAGTCAGGCAACTATGGATGAACGAAATAGACAGATCGCTGAGAT
AGGTGCCTCACTGATTAAGCATTGGTAACTGTCAGACCAAGTTTACTCATATATACTTTAGATTGATTTA
AAACTTCATTTTTAATTTAAAAGGATCTAGGTGAAGATCCTTTTTGATAATCTCATGACCAAAATCCCTT
AACGTGAGTTTTCGTTCCACTGAGCGTCAGACCCCGTAGAAAAGATCAAAGGATCTTCTTGAGATCCTTT
TTTTCTGCGCGTAATCTGCTGCTTGCAAACAAAAAAACCACCGCTACCAGCGGTGGTTTGTTTGCCGGAT
CAAGAGCTACCAACTCTTTTTCCGAAGGTAACTGGCTTCAGCAGAGCGCAGATACCAAATACTGTTCTTC
TAGTGTAGCCGTAGTTAGGCCACCACTTCAAGAACTCTGTAGCACCGCCTACATACCTCGCTCTGCTAAT
CCTGTTACCAGTGGCTGCTGCCAGTGGCGATAAGTCGTGTCTTACCGGGTTGGACTCAAGACGATAGTTA
CCGGATAAGGCGCAGCGGTCGGGCTGAACGGGGGGTTCGTGCACACAGCCCAGCTTGGAGCGAACGACCT
ACACCGAACTGAGATACCTACAGCGTGAGCTATGAGAAAGCGCCACGCTTCCCGAAGGGAGAAAGGCGGA
CAGGTATCCGGTAAGCGGCAGGGTCGGAACAGGAGAGCGCACGAGGGAGCTTCCAGGGGGAAACGCCTGG
TATCTTTATAGTCCTGTCGGGTTTCGCCACCTCTGACTTGAGCGTCGATTTTTGTGATGCTCGTCAGGGG
GGCGGAGCCTATGGAAAAACGCCAGCAACGCGGCCTTTTTACGGTTCCTGGCCTTTTGCTGGCCTTTTGC
TCACATGGCTCGACAGATCTTCAATATTGGCCATTAGCCATATTATTCATTGGTTATATAGCATAAATCA
ATATTGGCTATTGGCCATTGCATACGTTGTATCTATATCATAATATGTACATTTATATTGGCTCATGTCC
AATATGACCGCCATGTT
Features (pLannotate 1.2.2; 20 found; start..end, strand, type, name):
      3..380     +  enhancer       CMV enhancer: human cytomegalovirus immediate early enhancer
    381..592     +  promoter       CMV promoter: human cytomegalovirus (CMV) immediate early promoter
    753..885     +  intron         chimeric intron: chimera between introns from human β-globin and immunoglobulin heavy chain genes
    930..948     +  promoter       T7 promoter: promoter for bacteriophage T7 RNA polymerase
    974..3547    +  CDS            KCNB1: KCNB1_HUMAN - Experimental evidence at protein level: Swiss-Prot protein existence level 1. Voltage-gated potassium channel that mediates transmembrane potassium transport in excitable membranes, primarily in the brain, but also in the pancreas and cardiovascular system. Contributes to the regulation of the action potential (AP) repolarization, duration and frequency of repetitive AP firing in neurons, muscle cells and endocrine cells and plays a role in homeostatic attenuation of electrical excitability throughout the brain (PubMed:23161216). Plays also a role in the regulation of exocytosis
   3554..3582    +  CDS            3xHA (fragment): three tandem HA epitope tags
   3595..3612    -  promoter       T3 promoter (fragment): promoter for bacteriophage T3 RNA polymerase
   3630..3751    -  polyA_signal   SV40 poly(A) signal: SV40 polyadenylation signal
   3774..3842    -  CDS            large T antigen (fragment): large T antigen from SV40 (simian virus 40)
   3866..3933    +  CDS            lacZα (fragment): LacZα fragment of β-galactosidase; lacZ fragment
   3937..4365    +  rep_origin     f1 ori (sequence partly withheld): f1 bacteriophage origin of replication; arrow indicates direction of (+) strand synthesis
   4393..4444    -  misc_feature   bom (fragment): basis of mobility region from pBR322
   4509..4866    +  promoter       SV40 promoter: SV40 enhancer and early promoter
   4917..5708    +  CDS            neo: KKA2_KLEPN - Also known as kan, nptII. Experimental evidence at protein level: Swiss-Prot protein existence level 1. Resistance to kanamycin, neomycin, paromomycin, ribostamycin, butirosin and gentamicin B. From Klebsiella pneumoniae.
   5775..5823    +  polyA_signal   poly(A) signal: synthetic polyadenylation signal
   5843..5897    -  misc_feature   bom (fragment): basis of mobility region from pBR322
   5999..6034    -  CDS            rop (fragment): Rop protein, which maintains plasmids at low copy number; rop
   6129..6233    +  promoter       AmpR promoter: bla
   6234..7094    +  CDS            AmpR: β-lactamase; bla; confers resistance to ampicillin, carbenicillin, and related antibiotics
   7265..7853    +  rep_origin     ori: high-copy-number ColE1/pMB1/pBR322/pUC origin of replication
