[The description below was written by a language model from this plasmid's Addgene catalogue record and pLannotate feature annotations shown in this document.]
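Description:
hKv2.1-DN-HA is a mammalian expression plasmid built on the pCI-neo backbone, about 8.1 kb according to the full sequence record. It carries human KCNB1, which encodes the voltage-gated potassium channel Kv2.1, with the two substitutions W369C and Y384T. The record describes the product as a non-conducting dominant-negative form of the channel. In bacteria the plasmid is maintained as a high-copy construct through a ColE1/pUC-type origin and selected with ampicillin via the β-lactamase gene. An f1 origin is also present, a standard backbone element that allows single-stranded DNA production.

The KCNB1 coding sequence is driven by the human cytomegalovirus immediate-early enhancer and promoter. A chimeric β-globin/immunoglobulin intron follows the promoter and generally improves expression of the transcript. A T7 promoter sits just upstream of the insert and could support in vitro transcription. The open reading frame is followed by an HA epitope, listed as a C-terminal tag; the annotation software matched it as a short fragment of a 3xHA element, which fits a single HA copy. An SV40 polyadenylation signal lies downstream of the tag. A separate cassette, made up of the SV40 enhancer/early promoter, the neomycin phosphotransferase gene and a synthetic poly(A) signal, permits G418 selection of stably transfected cells. The remaining short annotated fragments (lacZα, bom, rop, large T antigen, T3 promoter) appear to be backbone remnants.

The stated use is to express the dominant-negative subunit in mammalian cells, and the HA tag allows antibody-based detection of the protein. The cloning sites used for the insert are not recorded.
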