Addgene plasmid #111530: hKv2.1-DN-HA
Purpose: Expresses a non-conducting dominant neg in mammalian cells
Depositing lab: Federico Sesti.
Backbone
  Vector backbone: pCI-neo
  Backbone manufacturer: Promega
  Vector type: Mammalian Expression
  Selectable markers: Neomycin (select with G418)
Growth in bacteria
  Bacterial resistance: Ampicillin, 100 μg/mL
  Growth temperature: 37°C
  Growth strain: DH5alpha
  Copy number: High Copy
Gene/Insert
  Gene/Insert name: human W369C-Y384T-Kv2.1 + HA (alt name: KCNB1)
  Species: H. sapiens (human)
  Mutation: W369C-Y384T
  Entrez Gene: KCNB1 (a.k.a. DRK1, Kv2.1)
  Promoter: CMV
  Tag / fusion protein: HA (C terminal on insert)
  Cloning method: Restriction Enzyme; 5′ cloning site Unknown (unknown if destroyed); 3′ cloning site Unknown (unknown if destroyed)
Terms and licenses: Academic/Nonprofit Terms; Industry Terms: Not Available to Industry
How to cite: hKv2.1-DN-HA was a gift from Federico Sesti (Addgene plasmid # 111530 ; http://n2t.net/addgene:111530 ; RRID:Addgene_111530)
